>Addgene plasmid #43821 | Active Wnt9B-V5 | depositor full sequence | sequence record 59161 | Active Wnt9B-V5 sequence 6543 bps
GACGGATCGGGAGATCTCCCGATCCCCTATGGTCGACTCTCAGTACAATCTGCTCTGATGCCGCATAGTT
AAGCCAGTATCTGCTCCCTGCTTGTGTGTTGGAGGTCGCTGAGTAGTGCGCGAGCAAAATTTAAGCTACA
ACAAGGCAAGGCTTGACCGACAATTGCATGAAGAATCTGCTTAGGGTTAGGCGTTTTGCGCTGCTTCGCG
ATGTACGGGCCAGATATACGCGTTGACATTGATTATTGACTAGTTATTAATAGTAATCAATTACGGGGTC
ATTAGTTCATAGCCCATATATGGAGTTCCGCGTTACATAACTTACGGTAAATGGCCCGCCTGGCTGACCG
CCCAACGACCCCCGCCCATTGACGTCAATAATGACGTATGTTCCCATAGTAACGCCAATAGGGACTTTCC
ATTGACGTCAATGGGTGGACTATTTACGGTAAACTGCCCACTTGGCAGTACATCAAGTGTATCATATGCC
AAGTACGCCCCCTATTGACGTCAATGACGGTAAATGGCCCGCCTGGCATTATGCCCAGTACATGACCTTA
TGGGACTTTCCTACTTGGCAGTACATCTACGTATTAGTCATCGCTATTACCATGGTGATGCGGTTTTGGC
AGTACATCAATGGGCGTGGATAGCGGTTTGACTCACGGGGATTTCCAAGTCTCCACCCCATTGACGTCAA
TGGGAGTTTGTTTTGGCACCAAAATCAACGGGACTTTCCAAAATGTCGTAACAACTCCGCCCCATTGACG
CAAATGGGCGGTAGGCGTGTACGGTGGGAGGTCTATATAAGCAGAGCTCTCTGGCTAACTAGAGAACCCA
CTGCTTACTGGCTTATCGAAATTAATACGACTCACTATAGGGAGACCCAAGCTGGCTAGTTAAGCTATCA
ACAAGTTTGTACAAAAAAGCAGGCTCCGCGGCCGCCCCCTTCACCATGCGCCCCCCGCCCGCGCTGGCCC
TGGCCGGGCTCTGCCTGCTGGCGCTGCCCGCCGCCGCCGCCTCCTACTTCGGCCTGACCGGGCGGGAAGT
CCTGACGCCCTTCCCAGGATTGGGCACTGCGGCAGCCCCGGCACAGGGCGGGGCCCACCTGAAGCAGTGT
GACCTGCTGAAGCTGTCCCGGCGGCAGAAGCAGCTCTGCCGGAGGGAGCCCGGCCTGGCTGAGACCCTGA
GGGATGCTGCGCACCTCGGCCTGCTTGAGTGCCAGTTTCAGTTCCGGCATGAGCGCTGGAACTGTAGCCT
GGAGGGCAGGACGGGCCTGCTCAAGAGAGGCTTCAAAGAGACAGCTTTCCTGTACGCGGTGTCCTCTGCC
GCCCTCACCCACACCCTGGCCCGGGCCTGCAGCGCTGGGCGCATGGAGCGCTGCACCTGTGATGACTCTC
CGGGGCTGGAGAGCCGGCAGGCCTGGCAGTGGGGCGTGTGCGGTGACAACCTCAAGTACAGCACCAAGTT
TCTGAGCAACTTCCTGGGGTCCAAGAGAGGAAACAAGGACCTGCGGGCACGGGCAGACGCCCACAATACC
CACGTGGGCATCAAGGCTGTGAAGAGTGGCCTCAGGACCACGTGTAAGTGCCATGGCGTATCAGGCTCCT
GTGCCGTGCGCACCTGCTGGAAGCAGCTCTCCCCGTTCCGTGAGACGGGCCAGGTGCTGAAACTGCGCTA
TGACTCGGCTGTCAAGGTGTCCAGTGCCACCAATGAGGCCTTGGGCCGCCTAGAGCTGTGGGCCCCTGCC
AGGCAGGGCAGCCTCACCAAAGGCCTGGCCCCAAGGTCTGGGGACCTGGTGTACATGGAGGACTCACCCA
GCTTCTGCCGGCCCAGCAAGTACTCACCTGGCACAGCAGGTAGGGTGTGCTCCCGGGAGGCCAGCTGCAG
CAGCCTGTGCTGCGGGCGGGGCTATGACACCCAGAGCCGCCTGGTGGCCTTCTCCTGCCACTGCCAGGTG
CAGTGGTGCTGCTACGTGGAGTGCCAGCAATGTGTGCAGGAGGAGCTTGTGTACACCTGCAAGCACGGCG
GAGGTAAGCCTATCCCTAACCCTCTCCTCGGTCTCGATTCTACGCGTACCGGTTAGTAATGAGTTTAAAC
GGGGGAGGCTAACTGAAACACGGAAGGAGACAATACCGGAAGGAACCCGCGCTATGACGGCAATAAAAAG
ACAGAATAAAACGCACGGGTGTTGGGTCGTTTGTTCATAAACGCGGGGTTCGGTCCCAGGGCTGGCACTC
TGTCGATACCCCACCGAGACCCCATTGGGGCCAATACGCCCGCGTTTCTTCCTTTTCCCCACCCCACCCC
CCAAGTTCGGGTGAAGGCCCAGGGCTCGCAGCCAACGTCGGGGCGGCAGGCCCTGCCATAGCAGATCTGC
GCAGCTGGGGCTCTAGGGGGTATCCCC
[124 nt withheld, positions 2408-2531]
C
[32 nt withheld, positions 2533-2564]
CA
[57 nt withheld, positions 2567-2623]
A
[49 nt withheld, positions 2625-2673]
CCTTTGACGTTGGAGTCCACGTTCTTT
[37 nt withheld, positions 2701-2737]
ACCCTATCTCGGTCTATTCTTTTGATTTATAAGGGATTTTGGGGATTTCGGCCTATTGGTTAAAAAATGA
GCTGATTTAACAAAAATTTAACGCGAATTAATTCTGTGGAATGTGTGTCAGTTAGGGTGTGGAAAGTCCC
CAGGCTCCCCAGCAGGCAGAAGTATGCAAAGCATGCATCTCAATTAGTCAGCAACCAGGTGTGGAAAGTC
CCCAGGCTCCCCAGCAGGCAGAAGTATGCAAAGCATGCATCTCAATTAGTCAGCAACCATAGTCCCGCCC
CTAACTCCGCCCATCCCGCCCCTAACTCCGCCCAGTTCCGCCCATTCTCCGCCCCATGGCTGACTAATTT
TTTTTATTTATGCAGAGGCCGAGGCCGCCTCTGCCTCTGAGCTATTCCAGAAGTAGTGAGGAGGCTTTTT
TGGAGGCCTAGGCTTTTGCAAAAAGCTCCCGGGAGCTTGTATATCCATTTTCGGATCTGATCAAGAGACA
GGATGAGGATCGTTTCGCATGATTGAACAAGATGGATTGCACGCAGGTTCTCCGGCCGCTTGGGTGGAGA
GGCTATTCGGCTATGACTGGGCACAACAGACAATCGGCTGCTCTGATGCCGCCGTGTTCCGGCTGTCAGC
GCAGGGGCGCCCGGTTCTTTTTGTCAAGACCGACCTGTCCGGTGCCCTGAATGAACTGCAGGACGAGGCA
GCGCGGCTATCGTGGCTGGCCACGACGGGCGTTCCTTGCGCAGCTGTGCTCGACGTTGTCACTGAAGCGG
GAAGGGACTGGCTGCTATTGGGCGAAGTGCCGGGGCAGGATCTCCTGTCATCTCACCTTGCTCCTGCCGA
GAAAGTATCCATCATGGCTGATGCAATGCGGCGGCTGCATACGCTTGATCCGGCTACCTGCCCATTCGAC
CACCAAGCGAAACATCGCATCGAGCGAGCACGTACTCGGATGGAAGCCGGTCTTGTCGATCAGGATGATC
TGGACGAAGAGCATCAGGGGCTCGCGCCAGCCGAACTGTTCGCCAGGCTCAAGGCGCGCATGCCCGACGG
CGAGGATCTCGTCGTGACCCATGGCGATGCCTGCTTGCCGAATATCATGGTGGAAAATGGCCGCTTTTCT
GGATTCATCGACTGTGGCCGGCTGGGTGTGGCGGACCGCTATCAGGACATAGCGTTGGCTACCCGTGATA
TTGCTGAAGAGCTTGGCGGCGAATGGGCTGACCGCTTCCTCGTGCTTTACGGTATCGCCGCTCCCGATTC
GCAGCGCATCGCCTTCTATCGCCTTCTTGACGAGTTCTTCTGAGCGGGACTCTGGGGTTCGCGAAATGAC
CGACCAAGCGACGCCCAACCTGCCATCACGAGATTTCGATTCCACCGCCGCCTTCTATGAAAGGTTGGGC
TTCGGAATCGTTTTCCGGGACGCCGGCTGGATGATCCTCCAGCGCGGGGATCTCATGCTGGAGTTCTTCG
CCCACCCCAACTTGTTTATTGCAGCTTATAATGGTTACAAATAAAGCAATAGCATCACAAATTTCACAAA
TAAAGCATTTTTTTCACTGCATTCTAGTTGTGGTTTGTCCAAACTCATCAATGTATCTTATCATGTCTGT
ATACCGTCGACCTCTAGCTAGAGCTTGGCGTAATCATGGTCATAGCTGTTTCCTGTGTGAAATTGTTATC
CGCTCACAATTCCACACAACATACGAGCCGGAAGCATAAAGTGTAAAGCCTGGGGTGCCTAATGAGTGAG
CTAACTCACATTAATTGCGTTGCGCTCACTGCCCGCTTTCCAGTCGGGAAACCTGTCGTGCCAGCTGCAT
TAATGAATCGGCCAACGCGCGGGGAGAGGCGGTTTGCGTATTGGGCGCTCTTCCGCTTCCTCGCTCACTG
ACTCGCTGCGCTCGGTCGTTCGGCTGCGGCGAGCGGTATCAGCTCACTCAAAGGCGGTAATACGGTTATC
CACAGAATCAGGGGATAACGCAGGAAAGAACATGTGAGCAAAAGGCCAGCAAAAGGCCAGGAACCGTAAA
AAGGCCGCGTTGCTGGCGTTTTTCCATAGGCTCCGCCCCCCTGACGAGCATCACAAAAATCGACGCTCAA
GTCAGAGGTGGCGAAACCCGACAGGACTATAAAGATACCAGGCGTTTCCCCCTGGAAGCTCCCTCGTGCG
CTCTCCTGTTCCGACCCTGCCGCTTACCGGATACCTGTCCGCCTTTCTCCCTTCGGGAAGCGTGGCGCTT
TCTCAATGCTCACGCTGTAGGTATCTCAGTTCGGTGTAGGTCGTTCGCTCCAAGCTGGGCTGTGTGCACG
AACCCCCCGTTCAGCCCGACCGCTGCGCCTTATCCGGTAACTATCGTCTTGAGTCCAACCCGGTAAGACA
CGACTTATCGCCACTGGCAGCAGCCACTGGTAACAGGATTAGCAGAGCGAGGTATGTAGGCGGTGCTACA
GAGTTCTTGAAGTGGTGGCCTAACTACGGCTACACTAGAAGGACAGTATTTGGTATCTGCGCTCTGCTGA
AGCCAGTTACCTTCGGAAAAAGAGTTGGTAGCTCTTGATCCGGCAAACAAACCACCGCTGGTAGCGGTGG
TTTTTTTGTTTGCAAGCAGCAGATTACGCGCAGAAAAAAAGGATCTCAAGAAGATCCTTTGATCTTTTCT
ACGGGGTCTGACGCTCAGTGGAACGAAAACTCACGTTAAGGGATTTTGGTCATGAGATTATCAAAAAGGA
TCTTCACCTAGATCCTTTTAAATTAAAAATGAAGTTTTAAATCAATCTAAAGTATATATGAGTAAACTTG
GTCTGACAGTTACCAATGCTTAATCAGTGAGGCACCTATCTCAGCGATCTGTCTATTTCGTTCATCCATA
GTTGCCTGACTCCCCGTCGTGTAGATAACTACGATACGGGAGGGCTTACCATCTGGCCCCAGTGCTGCAA
TGATACCGCGAGACCCACGCTCACCGGCTCCAGATTTATCAGCAATAAACCAGCCAGCCGGAAGGGCCGA
GCGCAGAAGTGGTCCTGCAACTTTATCCGCCTCCATCCAGTCTATTAATTGTTGCCGGGAAGCTAGAGTA
AGTAGTTCGCCAGTTAATAGTTTGCGCAACGTTGTTGCCATTGCTACAGGCATCGTGGTGTCACGCTCGT
CGTTTGGTATGGCTTCATTCAGCTCCGGTTCCCAACGATCAAGGCGAGTTACATGATCCCCCATGTTGTG
CAAAAAAGCGGTTAGCTCCTTCGGTCCTCCGATCGTTGTCAGAAGTAAGTTGGCCGCAGTGTTATCACTC
ATGGTTATGGCAGCACTGCATAATTCTCTTACTGTCATGCCATCCGTAAGATGCTTTTCTGTGACTGGTG
AGTACTCAACCAAGTCATTCTGAGAATAGTGTATGCGGCGACCGAGTTGCTCTTGCCCGGCGTCAATACG
GGATAATACCGCGCCACATAGCAGAACTTTAAAAGTGCTCATCATTGGAAAACGTTCTTCGGGGCGAAAA
CTCTCAAGGATCTTACCGCTGTTGAGATCCAGTTCGATGTAACCCACTCGTGCACCCAACTGATCTTCAG
CATCTTTTACTTTCACCAGCGTTTCTGGGTGAGCAAAAACAGGAAGGCAAAATGCCGCAAAAAAGGGAAT
AAGGGCGACACGGAAATGTTGAATACTCATACTCTTCCTTTTTCAATATTATTGAAGCATTTATCAGGGT
TATTGTCTCATGAGCGGATACATATTTGAATGTATTTAGAAAAATAAACAAATAGGGGTTCCGCGCACAT
TTCCCCGAAAAGTGCCACCTGACGTC
Features (pLannotate 1.2.2; 22 found; start..end, strand, type, name):
     36..80      -  misc_feature   bom (fragment): basis of mobility region from pBR322
    235..614     +  enhancer       CMV enhancer: human cytomegalovirus immediate early enhancer
    615..818     +  promoter       CMV promoter: human cytomegalovirus (CMV) immediate early promoter
    814..847     +  LTR            5' LTR (truncated) (fragment): truncated 5' long terminal repeat (LTR) from HIV-1
    863..881     +  promoter       T7 promoter: promoter for bacteriophage T7 RNA polymerase
    911..935     +  protein_bind   attB1: mutant version of attB; recombination site for the Gateway® BP reaction BP Clonase™
    956..2026    +  CDS            WNT9B: WNT9B_HUMAN - Also known as WNT14B From Homo sapiens (Human).
   2033..2074    +  CDS            V5 tag: epitope tag from simian virus 5
   2158..2206    +  polyA_signal   HSV TK poly(A) signal: herpes simplex virus thymidine kinase polyadenylation signal (Cole and Stacy, 1985)
   2297..2313    -  polyA_signal   bGH poly(A) signal (fragment): bovine growth hormone polyadenylation signal
   2408..2836    +  rep_origin     f1 ori (sequence partly withheld): f1 bacteriophage origin of replication; arrow indicates direction of (+) strand synthesis
   2850..3179    +  promoter       SV40 promoter: SV40 enhancer and early promoter
   3246..4037    +  CDS            neo: KKA2_KLEPN - Also known as kan, nptII. Experimental evidence at protein level: Swiss-Prot protein existence level 1. Resistance to kanamycin, neomycin, paromomycin, ribostamycin, butirosin and gentamicin B. From Klebsiella pneumoniae.
   4063..4221    +  CDS            ble (fragment): BLE_KLEPN - Experimental evidence at protein level: Swiss-Prot protein existence level 1. Binding protein with a strong affinity to the bleomycin family of antibiotics. Binds to CL990; an antimitotic-antibiotic compound. From Klebsiella pneumoniae.
   4216..4337    +  polyA_signal   SV40 poly(A) signal: SV40 polyadenylation signal
   4410..4426    -  protein_bind   lac operator: The lac repressor binds to the lac operator to inhibit transcription in E. coli. This inhibition can be relieved by adding lactose or isopropyl-β-D-thiogalactopyranoside (IPTG). lac repressor encoded by lacI
   4434..4464    -  promoter       lac promoter: promoter for the E. coli lac operon
   4479..4500    -  protein_bind   CAP binding site: CAP binding activates transcription in the presence of cAMP. E. coli catabolite activator protein
   4513..4605    -  CDS            lacI (fragment): lac repressor; lacI; The lac repressor binds to the lac operator to inhibit transcription in E. coli. This inhibition can be relieved by adding lactose or isopropyl-β-D-thiogalactopyranoside (IPTG).
   4788..5376    -  rep_origin     ori: high-copy-number ColE1/pMB1/pBR322/pUC origin of replication
   5547..6407    -  CDS            AmpR: β-lactamase; bla; confers resistance to ampicillin, carbenicillin, and related antibiotics
   6408..6512    -  promoter       AmpR promoter: bla
