[The description below was written by a language model from this plasmid's Addgene catalogue record and pLannotate feature annotations shown in this document.]
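Description:
Active Wnt9B-V5 is a mammalian expression plasmid built on the pcDNA3.2/V5-DEST Gateway destination backbone and carrying the human WNT9B coding sequence (also known as WNT14B or WNT15). The insert was introduced by Gateway recombination, and an attB1 site remains just upstream of the open reading frame. The full depositor sequence is 6,543 nt, shorter than the listed size of the empty destination vector, which is expected because the Gateway cassette is replaced by the smaller insert during recombination. Transcription is driven by the human cytomegalovirus immediate early enhancer and promoter, and a T7 promoter lies between the CMV promoter and the insert. The WNT9B reading frame is followed by a C-terminal V5 epitope tag, allowing detection of the protein with anti-V5 antibodies, and the transcript ends at the herpes simplex virus thymidine kinase polyadenylation signal. The record lists an M106T change in the insert but does not explain its origin or significance.

For propagation in E. coli the plasmid has a high-copy ColE1/pUC-type origin and a β-lactamase gene under its own promoter, giving ampicillin resistance. An f1 phage origin is also present. For selection in mammalian cells, a neomycin phosphotransferase gene is expressed from the SV40 enhancer/early promoter and terminated by the SV40 polyadenylation signal, permitting G418 selection of stable transfectants. A few short annotated fragments (HIV-1 LTR, bGH polyA, ble, lacI) are likely incidental sequence matches or backbone remnants rather than functional elements. The name and the associated publication on disulfide bond requirements of active Wnt ligands suggest use for producing a tagged, signalling-competent Wnt9B in cultured cells for studies of Wnt activity.
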