Addgene plasmid #43821: Active Wnt9B-V5
Depositing lab: Xi He. Depositing organization: Boston Children's Hospital. Publication: Disulfide Bond Requirements for Active Wnt Ligands. MacDonald BT, Hien A, Zhang X, Iranloye O, Virshup DM, Waterman ML, He X. J Biol Chem. 2014 May 19. pii: jbc.M114.575027. 10.1074/jbc.M114.575027 PubMed 24841207.
Backbone
  Vector backbone: pcDNA3.2/V5-DEST
  Backbone manufacturer: Invitrogen
  Backbone size w/o insert (bp): 7711
  Vector type: Mammalian Expression
  Selectable markers: Neomycin (select with G418)
Growth in bacteria
  Bacterial resistance: Ampicillin, 100 μg/mL
  Growth temperature: 37°C
  Growth strain: DH5alpha
  Copy number: High Copy
Gene/Insert
  Gene/Insert name: WNT9B
  Species: H. sapiens (human)
  Mutation: M106T
  Entrez Gene: WNT9B (a.k.a. WNT14B, WNT15)
  Promoter: CMV
  Tag / fusion protein: V5 (C terminal on insert)
  Cloning method: Gateway Cloning
  Sequencing primers: 5′ CMV-F; 3′ TK-pA-R
Terms and licenses: Academic/Nonprofit Terms; Industry Terms: Not Available to Industry
How to cite: Active Wnt9B-V5 was a gift from Xi He (Addgene plasmid # 43821 ; http://n2t.net/addgene:43821 ; RRID:Addgene_43821)
