>Addgene plasmid #43821 | Active Wnt9B-V5 | addgene partial sequence | sequence record 59699 | TK-pA-R 5'-ttgtctccttccgtgtttca-3'
ATTACTAACCGGTACGCGTAGAATCGAGACCGAGGAGAGGGTTAGGGATAGGCTTACCTCCGCCGTGCTT
GCAGGTGTACACAAGCTCCTCCTGCACACATTGCTGGCACTCCACGTAGCAGCACCACTGCACCTGGCAG
TGGCAGGAGAAGGCCACCAGGCGGCTCTGGGTGTCATAGCCCCGCCCGCAGCACAGGCTGCTGCAGCTGG
CCTCCCGGGAGCACACCCTACCTGCTGTGCCAGGTGAGTACTTGCTGGGCCGGCAGAAGCTGGGTGAGTC
CTCCATGTACACCAGGTCCCCAGACCTTGGGGCCAGGCCTTTGGTGAGGCTGCCCTGCCTGGCAGGGGCC
CACAGCTCTAGGCGGCCCAAGGCCTCATTGGTGGCACTGGACACCTTGACAGCCGAGTCATAGCGCAGTT
TCAGCACCTGGCCCGTCTCACGGAACGGGGAGAGCTGCTTCCAGCAGGTGCGCACGGCACAGGAGCCTGA
TACGCCATGGCACTTACACGTGGTCCTGAGGCCACTCTTCACAGCCTTGATGCCCACGTGGGTATTGTGG
GCGTCTGCCCGTGCCCGCAGGTCCTTGTTTCCTCTCTTGGACCCCAGGAAGTTGCTCAGAAACTTGGTGC
TGTACTTGAGGTTGTCACCGCACACGCCCCACTGCCAGGCCTGCCGGCTCTCCAGCCCCGGAGAGTCATC
ACAGGTGCAGCGCTCCATGCGCCCAGCGCTGCAGGCCCGGGCCAGGGTGTGGGTGAGGGCGGCAGAGGAC
ACCGCGTACAGGAAAGCTGTCTCTTTGAAGCCTCTCTTGAGCAGGCCCGTCCTGCCCTCCAGGCTACAGT
TCCAGCGCTCATGCCGGAACTGAAACTGGCACTCAAGCAGGCCGAGGTGCGCAG
